>Addgene plasmid #188448 | pcDNA 3.1 BS (-) N protein | addgene full sequence | sequence record 371388 | Addgene NGS Result
GACGGATCGGGAGATCTCCCGATCCCCTATGGTGCACTCTCAGTACAATCTGCTCTGATGCCGCATAGTT
AAGCCAGTATCTGCTCCCTGCTTGTGTGTTGGAGGTCGCTGAGTAGTGCGCGAGCAAAATTTAAGCTACA
ACAAGGCAAGGCTTGACCGACAATTGCATGAAGAATCTGCTTAGGGTTAGGCGTTTTGCGCTGCTTCGCG
ATGTACGGGCCAGATATACGCGTTGACATTGATTATTGACTAGTTATTAATAGTAATCAATTACGGGGTC
ATTAGTTCATAGCCCATATATGGAGTTCCGCGTTACATAACTTACGGTAAATGGCCCGCCTGGCTGACCG
CCCAACGACCCCCGCCCATTGACGTCAATAATGACGTATGTTCCCATAGTAACGCCAATAGGGACTTTCC
ATTGACGTCAATGGGTGGAGTATTTACGGTAAACTGCCCACTTGGCAGTACATCAAGTGTATCATATGCC
AAGTACGCCCCCTATTGACGTCAATGACGGTAAATGGCCCGCCTGGCATTATGCCCAGTACATGACCTTA
TGGGACTTTCCTACTTGGCAGTACATCTACGTATTAGTCATCGCTATTACCATGGTGATGCGGTTTTGGC
AGTACATCAATGGGCGTGGATAGCGGTTTGACTCACGGGGATTTCCAAGTCTCCACCCCATTGACGTCAA
TGGGAGTTTGTTTTGGCACCAAAATCAACGGGACTTTCCAAAATGTCGTAACAACTCCGCCCCATTGACG
CAAATGGGCGGTAGGCGTGTACGGTGGGAGGTCTATATAAGCAGAGCTCTCTGGCTAACTAGAGAACCCA
CTGCTTACTGGCTTATCGAAATTAATACGACTCACTATAGGGAGACCCAAGCTGGCTAGCGTTTAAACGG
GCCCTCTAGACTCGAGCGGCCGCCACTGTGCTGGATATCTGCAGAATTCGCCGCCACCATGAGCGATAAC
GGCCCCCAAAACCAACGGAATGCCCCTCGGATAACATTTGGTGGCCCTAGTGATTCCACAGGAAGTAACC
AAAACGGAGAACGGTCTGGAGCCCGCTCTAAACAGAGGCGACCACAGGGATTGCCAAATAACACAGCGTC
ATGGTTTACAGCCCTGACTCAACATGGAAAGGAGGACTTGAAATTTCCACGAGGACAGGGTGTACCAATA
AACACAAACAGTAGTCCAGACGATCAGATCGGGTATTATAGAAGGGCCACGAGACGCATCAGAGGTGGAG
ATGGTAAAATGAAAGATCTCAGTCCGCGCTGGTACTTTTATTATTTGGGAACCGGCCCAGAAGCGGGCCT
CCCATATGGAGCCAATAAGGACGGGATTATATGGGTGGCTACAGAGGGAGCCCTCAATACGCCAAAAGAT
CACATCGGAACAAGAAACCCTGCTAATAATGCCGCAATCGTGCTGCAGTTGCCTCAGGGGACGACGCTTC
CTAAAGGCTTTTACGCAGAAGGATCACGCGGCGGCAGCCAAGCATCCTCAAGGTCTAGTTCCAGAAGTCG
AAACAGCTCCAGAAACTCCACACCAGGGTCCAGTAGGGGCACAAGTCCGGCGCGGATGGCGGGCAACGGC
GGAGACGCCGCACTCGCTCTGTTGCTCCTGGACCGGCTCAACCAACTTGAATCCAAGATGAGTGGTAAGG
GACAGCAGCAACAAGGTCAAACCGTAACCAAGAAAAGCGCTGCAGAAGCTTCTAAAAAACCTCGACAAAA
ACGGACCGCTACGAAGGCATATAACGTTACTCAAGCCTTCGGGAGACGAGGGCCGGAGCAAACCCAGGGG
AATTTTGGAGATCAGGAGCTCATCCGGCAAGGGACAGATTACAAACATTGGCCTCAAATCGCTCAGTTCG
CGCCGTCCGCAAGTGCTTTTTTCGGAATGTCTCGCATCGGTATGGAAGTAACACCATCCGGGACATGGCT
CACTTATACCGGCGCCATCAAGCTGGACGACAAAGATCCAAATTTCAAAGATCAGGTGATTCTCTTGAAT
AAACACATAGACGCGTATAAGACGTTTCCACCCACCGAACCCAAGAAGGACAAAAAGAAAAAAGCTGATG
AAACACAAGCGTTGCCCCAGCGACAGAAGAAGCAGCAAACCGTCACCCTCCTGCCAGCCGCTGATCTCGA
TGACTTCTCCAAGCAACTTCAACAGTCCATGAGCTCAGCCGATTCTACTCAGGCGCTCGAAGGCGGCGGG
GGATGGAGCCATCCACAATTCGAGAAAGGCGGTGGTTCAGGAGGAGGTAGCGGGGGTGGATCATGGTCAC
ATCCGCAGTTTGAAAAGTAAGGATCCGAGCTCGGTACCAAGCTTAAGTTTAAACCGCTGATCAGCCTCGA
CTGTGCCTTCTAGTTGCCAGCCATCTGTTGTTTGCCCCTCCCCCGTGCCTTCCTTGACCCTGGAAGGTGC
CACTCCCACTGTCCTTTCCTAATAAAATGAGGAAATTGCATCGCATTGTCTGAGTAGGTGTCATTCTATT
CTGGGGGGTGGGGTGGGGCAGGACAGCAAGGGGGAGGATTGGGAAGACAATAGCAGGCATGCTGGGGATG
CGGTGGGCTCTATGGCTTCTGAGGCGGAAAGAACCAGCTGGGGCTCTAGGGGGTATCCCC
[124 nt withheld, positions 2651-2774]
C
[91 nt withheld, positions 2776-2866]
A
[49 nt withheld, positions 2868-2916]
CCTTTGACGTTGGAGTCCACGTTCTTT
[37 nt withheld, positions 2944-2980]
ACCCTATCTCGGTCTATTCTTTTGATTTATAAGGGATTTTGCCGATTTCGGCCTATTGGTTAAAAAATGA
GCTGATTTAACAAAAATTTAACGCGAATTAATTCTGTGGAATGTGTGTCAGTTAGGGTGTGGAAAGTCCC
CAGGCTCCCCAGCAGGCAGAAGTATGCAAAGCATGCATCTCAATTAGTCAGCAACCAGGTGTGGAAAGTC
CCCAGGCTCCCCAGCAGGCAGAAGTATGCAAAGCATGCATCTCAATTAGTCAGCAACCATAGTCCCGCCC
CTAACTCCGCCCATCCCGCCCCTAACTCCGCCCAGTTCCGCCCATTCTCCGCCCCATGGCTGACTAATTT
TTTTTATTTATGCAGAGGCCGAGGCCGCCTCTGCCTCTGAGCTATTCCAGAAGTAGTGAGGAGGCTTTTT
TGGAGGCCTAGGCTTTTGCAAAAAGCTCCCGGGAGCTTGTATATCCATTTTCGGATCTGATCAGCACGTG
TTGACAATTAATCATCGGCATAGTATATCGGCATAGTATAATACGACAAGGTGAGGAACTAAACCATGGC
CAAGCCTTTGTCTCAAGAAGAATCCACCCTCATTGAAAGAGCAACGGCTACAATCAACAGCATCCCCATC
TCTGAAGACTACAGCGTCGCCAGCGCAGCTCTCTCTAGCGACGGCCGCATCTTCACTGGTGTCAATGTAT
ATCATTTTACTGGGGGACCTTGTGCAGAACTCGTGGTGCTGGGCACTGCTGCTGCTGCGGCAGCTGGCAA
CCTGACTTGTATCGTCGCGATCGGAAATGAGAACAGGGGCATCTTGAGCCCCTGCGGACGGTGCCGACAG
GTGCTTCTCGATCTGCATCCTGGGATCAAAGCCATAGTGAAGGACAGTGATGGACAGCCGACGGCAGTTG
GGATTCGTGAATTGCTGCCCTCTGGTTATGTGTGGGAGGGCTAAGCACTTCGTGGCCGAGGAGCAGGACT
GACACGTGCTACGAGATTTCGATTCCACCGCCGCCTTCTATGAAAGGTTGGGCTTCGGAATCGTTTTCCG
GGACGCCGGCTGGATGATCCTCCAGCGCGGGGATCTCATGCTGGAGTTCTTCGCCCACCCCAACTTGTTT
ATTGCAGCTTATAATGGTTACAAATAAAGCAATAGCATCACAAATTTCACAAATAAAGCATTTTTTTCAC
TGCATTCTAGTTGTGGTTTGTCCAAACTCATCAATGTATCTTATCATGTCTGTATACCGTCGACCTCTAG
CTAGAGCTTGGCGTAATCATGGTCATAGCTGTTTCCTGTGTGAAATTGTTATCCGCTCACAATTCCACAC
AACATACGAGCCGGAAGCATAAAGTGTAAAGCCTGGGGTGCCTAATGAGTGAGCTAACTCACATTAATTG
CGTTGCGCTCACTGCCCGCTTTCCAGTCGGGAAACCTGTCGTGCCAGCTGCATTAATGAATCGGCCAACG
CGCGGGGAGAGGCGGTTTGCGTATTGGGCGCTCTTCCGCTTCCTCGCTCACTGACTCGCTGCGCTCGGTC
GTTCGGCTGCGGCGAGCGGTATCAGCTCACTCAAAGGCGGTAATACGGTTATCCACAGAATCAGGGGATA
ACGCAGGAAAGAACATGTGAGCAAAAGGCCAGCAAAAGGCCAGGAACCGTAAAAAGGCCGCGTTGCTGGC
GTTTTTCCATAGGCTCCGCCCCCCTGACGAGCATCACAAAAATCGACGCTCAAGTCAGAGGTGGCGAAAC
CCGACAGGACTATAAAGATACCAGGCGTTTCCCCCTGGAAGCTCCCTCGTGCGCTCTCCTGTTCCGACCC
TGCCGCTTACCGGATACCTGTCCGCCTTTCTCCCTTCGGGAAGCGTGGCGCTTTCTCATAGCTCACGCTG
TAGGTATCTCAGTTCGGTGTAGGTCGTTCGCTCCAAGCTGGGCTGTGTGCACGAACCCCCCGTTCAGCCC
GACCGCTGCGCCTTATCCGGTAACTATCGTCTTGAGTCCAACCCGGTAAGACACGACTTATCGCCACTGG
CAGCAGCCACTGGTAACAGGATTAGCAGAGCGAGGTATGTAGGCGGTGCTACAGAGTTCTTGAAGTGGTG
GCCTAACTACGGCTACACTAGAAGAACAGTATTTGGTATCTGCGCTCTGCTGAAGCCAGTTACCTTCGGA
AAAAGAGTTGGTAGCTCTTGATCCGGCAAACAAACCACCGCTGGTAGCGGTGGTTTTTTTGTTTGCAAGC
AGCAGATTACGCGCAGAAAAAAAGGATCTCAAGAAGATCCTTTGATCTTTTCTACGGGGTCTGACGCTCA
GTGGAACGAAAACTCACGTTAAGGGATTTTGGTCATGAGATTATCAAAAAGGATCTTCACCTAGATCCTT
TTAAATTAAAAATGAAGTTTTAAATCAATCTAAAGTATATATGAGTAAACTTGGTCTGACAGTTACCAAT
GCTTAATCAGTGAGGCACCTATCTCAGCGATCTGTCTATTTCGTTCATCCATAGTTGCCTGACTCCCCGT
CGTGTAGATAACTACGATACGGGAGGGCTTACCATCTGGCCCCAGTGCTGCAATGATACCGCGAGACCCA
CGCTCACCGGCTCCAGATTTATCAGCAATAAACCAGCCAGCCGGAAGGGCCGAGCGCAGAAGTGGTCCTG
CAACTTTATCCGCCTCCATCCAGTCTATTAATTGTTGCCGGGAAGCTAGAGTAAGTAGTTCGCCAGTTAA
TAGTTTGCGCAACGTTGTTGCCATTGCTACAGGCATCGTGGTGTCACGCTCGTCGTTTGGTATGGCTTCA
TTCAGCTCCGGTTCCCAACGATCAAGGCGAGTTACATGATCCCCCATGTTGTGCAAAAAAGCGGTTAGCT
CCTTCGGTCCTCCGATCGTTGTCAGAAGTAAGTTGGCCGCAGTGTTATCACTCATGGTTATGGCAGCACT
GCATAATTCTCTTACTGTCATGCCATCCGTAAGATGCTTTTCTGTGACTGGTGAGTACTCAACCAAGTCA
TTCTGAGAATAGTGTATGCGGCGACCGAGTTGCTCTTGCCCGGCGTCAATACGGGATAATACCGCGCCAC
ATAGCAGAACTTTAAAAGTGCTCATCATTGGAAAACGTTCTTCGGGGCGAAAACTCTCAAGGATCTTACC
GCTGTTGAGATCCAGTTCGATGTAACCCACTCGTGCACCCAACTGATCTTCAGCATCTTTTACTTTCACC
AGCGTTTCTGGGTGAGCAAAAACAGGAAGGCAAAATGCCGCAAAAAAGGGAATAAGGGCGACACGGAAAT
GTTGAATACTCATACTCTTCCTTTTTCAATATTATTGAAGCATTTATCAGGGTTATTGTCTCATGAGCGG
ATACATATTTGAATGTATTTAGAAAAATAAACAAATAGGGGTTCCGCGCACATTTCCCCGAAAAGTGCCA
CCTGACGTC
Features (pLannotate 1.2.2; 22 found; start..end, strand, type, name):
     28..80      -  misc_feature   bom (fragment): basis of mobility region from pBR322
    235..614     +  enhancer       CMV enhancer: human cytomegalovirus immediate early enhancer
    615..818     +  promoter       CMV promoter: human cytomegalovirus (CMV) immediate early promoter
    814..847     +  LTR            5' LTR (truncated) (fragment): truncated 5' long terminal repeat (LTR) from HIV-1
    863..881     +  promoter       T7 promoter: promoter for bacteriophage T7 RNA polymerase
    969..2225    +  CDS            N: NCAP_SARS2 - Experimental evidence at protein level: Swiss-Prot protein existence level 1. Packages the positive strand viral genome RNA into a helical ribonucleocapsid (RNP) and plays a fundamental role during virion assembly through its interactions with the viral genome and membrane protein M. Plays an important role in enhancing the efficiency of subgenomic viral RNA transcription as well as viral replication (By similarity). May modulate transforming growth factor-beta signaling by binding host smad3 (By similarity). From Severe acute respiratory syndrome coronavirus 2 (2019-nCoV) (SARS-C
   2381..2605    +  polyA_signal   bGH poly(A) signal: bovine growth hormone polyadenylation signal
   2609..2630    +  promoter       SV40 promoter (fragment): SV40 enhancer and early promoter
   2651..3079    +  rep_origin     f1 ori (sequence partly withheld): f1 bacteriophage origin of replication; arrow indicates direction of (+) strand synthesis
   3093..3422    +  promoter       SV40 promoter: SV40 enhancer and early promoter
   3470..3517    +  promoter       EM7 promoter: synthetic bacterial promoter&nbsp
   3536..3934    +  CDS            BSD: blasticidin S deaminase; Aspergillus terreus BSD; confers resistance to blasticidin
   3935..3962    +  CDS            BleoR (fragment): antibiotic-binding protein; Sh ble from Streptoalloteichus hindustanus; confers resistance to bleomycin, phleomycin, and Zeocin™
   3972..4097    +  CDS            ble (fragment): BLE_KLEPN - Experimental evidence at protein level: Swiss-Prot protein existence level 1. Binding protein with a strong affinity to the bleomycin family of antibiotics. Binds to CL990; an antimitotic-antibiotic compound. From Klebsiella pneumoniae.
   4092..4213    +  polyA_signal   SV40 poly(A) signal: SV40 polyadenylation signal
   4286..4302    -  protein_bind   lac operator: The lac repressor binds to the lac operator to inhibit transcription in E. coli. This inhibition can be relieved by adding lactose or isopropyl-β-D-thiogalactopyranoside (IPTG). lac repressor encoded by lacI
   4310..4340    -  promoter       lac promoter: promoter for the E. coli lac operon
   4355..4376    -  protein_bind   CAP binding site: CAP binding activates transcription in the presence of cAMP. E. coli catabolite activator protein
   4389..4481    -  CDS            lacI (fragment): lac repressor; lacI; The lac repressor binds to the lac operator to inhibit transcription in E. coli. This inhibition can be relieved by adding lactose or isopropyl-β-D-thiogalactopyranoside (IPTG).
   4664..5252    -  rep_origin     ori: high-copy-number ColE1/pMB1/pBR322/pUC origin of replication
   5423..6283    -  CDS            AmpR: β-lactamase; bla; confers resistance to ampicillin, carbenicillin, and related antibiotics
   6284..6388    -  promoter       AmpR promoter: bla
