[The description below was written by a language model from this plasmid's Addgene catalogue record and pLannotate feature annotations shown in this document.]
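Description:
pcDNA 3.1 BS (-) N protein is a mammalian expression plasmid for producing the SARS-CoV-2 nucleocapsid (N) protein in transfected cells. It is built on a pcDNA3.1(-)-type backbone in which the mammalian selection marker is blasticidin resistance. In E. coli it is maintained at high copy through a ColE1/pUC-type origin and selected with ampicillin via the bla gene and its own promoter. An f1 origin is also present, along with short lac promoter/operator remnants typical of this vector family.

The N coding sequence was inserted between EcoRI and BamHI sites, both retained, downstream of the human CMV immediate-early enhancer and promoter and upstream of the bovine growth hormone polyadenylation signal. A T7 promoter sits between the CMV promoter and the insert, which could allow in vitro transcription or serve as a priming site. The catalogue lists a C-terminal Strep-tag on the insert. The feature table annotates only the N open reading frame itself, so the tag is not separately annotated, although the stated insert size is somewhat longer than the annotated CDS, leaving room for it. A separate cassette places the blasticidin S deaminase gene under the SV40 early promoter for mammalian cells and the EM7 promoter for bacteria, terminated by the SV40 poly(A) signal. Short bleomycin-resistance fragments after BSD appear to be leftovers of an earlier marker. The short HIV-1 LTR hit next to the CMV promoter and the bom and lacI fragments are partial matches only.

The recorded purpose is simply N protein expression. The tag would suit detection or affinity purification, and the associated study concerns SARS-CoV-2 spike mutations, infectivity and immune escape, but the record does not state N's role in it.
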