Addgene plasmid #188448: pcDNA 3.1 BS (-) N protein
Purpose: SARS CoV-2 N protein expression
Depositing lab: Ajit Chande. Depositing organization: Indian Institute of Science Education and Research (IISER), Bhopal. Publication: SARS-CoV-2 spike E156G/Delta157-158 mutations contribute to increased infectivity and immune escape. Mishra T, Dalavi R, Joshi G, Kumar A, Pandey P, Shukla S, Mishra RK, Chande A. Life Sci Alliance. 2022 Mar 16;5(7). pii: 5/7/e202201415. doi: 10.26508/lsa.202201415. Print 2022 Jul. PubMed 35296517.
Backbone
  Vector backbone: pcDNA 3.1 BS (-)
  Backbone size w/o insert (bp): 5427
  Vector type: Mammalian Expression
  Selectable markers: Blasticidin
Growth in bacteria
  Bacterial resistance: Ampicillin, 100 μg/mL
  Growth temperature: 37°C
  Growth strain: DH5alpha
  Copy number: High Copy
Gene/Insert
  Gene/Insert name: SARS-CoV-2 N protein
  Species: SARS-CoV-2
  Insert size (bp): 1377
  Promoter: CMV
  Tag / fusion protein: Strep-Tag (C terminal on insert)
  Cloning method: Restriction Enzyme; 5′ cloning site EcoRI (not destroyed); 3′ cloning site BamHI (not destroyed)
  Sequencing primers: 5′ Unknown
Terms and licenses: Academic/Nonprofit Terms; Industry Terms: Not Available to Industry
How to cite: pcDNA 3.1 BS (-) N protein was a gift from Ajit Chande (Addgene plasmid # 188448 ; http://n2t.net/addgene:188448 ; RRID:Addgene_188448)
